>Addgene plasmid #121788 | LA701: pMVP (L3-L2) P2A-Zeo + WPRE | addgene full sequence | sequence record 237288 | Addgene NGS Result
CTTTCCTGCGTTATCCCCTGATTCTGTGGATAACCGTATTACCGCCTTTGAGTGAGCTGATACCGCTCGC
CGCAGCCGAACGACCGAGCGCAGCGAGTCAGTGAGCGAGGAAGCGGAAGAGCGCCCAATACGCAAACCGC
CTCTCCCCGCGCGTTGGCCGATTCATTAATGCAGCTGGCACGACAGGTTTCCCGACTGGAAAGCGGGCAG
TGAGCGCAACGCAATTAATACGCGTACCGCTAGCCAGGAAGAGTTTGTAGAAACGCAAAAAGGCCATCCG
TCAGGATGGCCTTCTGCTTAGTTTGATGCCTGGCAGTTTATGGCGGGCGTCCTGCCCGCCACCCTCCGGG
CCGTTGCTTCACAACGTTCAAATCCGCTCCCGGCGGATTTGTCCTACTCAGGAGAGCGTTCACCGACAAA
CAACAGATAAAACGAAAGGCCCAGTCTTCCGACTGAGCCTTTCGTTTTATTTGATGCCTGGCAGTTCCCT
ACTCTCGCGTTAACGCTAGCATGGATGTTTTCCCAGTCACGACGTTGTAAAACGACGGCCAGTCTTAAGC
TCGGGCCCCAAATAATGATTTTATTTTGACTGATAGTGACCTGTTCGTTGCAACAAATTGATGAGCAATG
CTTTTTTATAATGCCAACTTTGTATAATAAAGTTGGTGGCGGATCCGGAGCTACTAATTTCTCTCTGTTA
AAGCAGGCAGGAGATGTGGAGGAGAATCCAGGTCCTAAGGGAATGGCCAAGTTGACCAGTGCCGTTCCGG
TGCTCACCGCGCGCGACGTCGCCGGAGCGGTCGAGTTCTGGACCGACCGGCTCGGGTTCTCCCGGGACTT
CGTGGAGGACGACTTCGCCGGTGTGGTCCGGGACGACGTGACCCTGTTCATCAGCGCGGTCCAGGACCAG
GTGGTGCCGGACAACACCCTGGCCTGGGTGTTGGTGCGCGGCCTGGACGAGCTGTACGCCGAGTGGTCGG
AGGTCGTGTCCACGAACTTCCGGGACGCCTCCGGGCCGGCCATGACCGAGATCGGCGAGCAGCCGTGGGG
GCGGGAGTTCGCCCTGCGCGACCCGGCCGGCAACTGCGTGCACTTCGTGGCCGAGGAGCAGGACTAAGAA
TTCTGAAGCTTAGCCTAGAGCTCCTATAGTGAGACCGGTTAGTAATGATCGACAATCAACCTCTGGATTA
CAAAATTTGTGAAAGATTGACTGGTATTCTTAACTATGTTGCTCCTTTTACGCTATGTGGATACGCTGCT
TTAATGCCTTTGTATCATGCTATTGCTTCCCGTATGGCTTTCATTTTCTCCTCCTTGTATAAATCCTGGT
TGCTGTCTCTTTATGAGGAGTTGTGGCCCGTTGTCAGGCAACGTGGCGTGGTGTGCACTGTGTTTGCTGA
CGCAACCCCCACTGGTTGGGGCATTGCCACCACCTGTCAGCTCCTTTCCGGGACTTTCGCTTTCCCCCTC
CCTATTGCCACGGCGGAACTCATCGCCGCCTGCCTTGCCCGCTGCTGGACAGGGGCTCGGCTGTTGGGCA
CTGACAATTCCGTGGTGTTGTCGGGGAAGCTGACGTCCTTTCCATGGCTGCTCGCCTGTGTTGCCACCTG
GATTCTGCGCGGGACGTCCTTCTGCTACGTCCCTTCGGCCCTCAATCCAGCGGACCTTCCTTCCCGCGGC
CTGCTGCCGGCTCTGCGGCCTCTTCCGCGTCTTCGCCTTCGCCCTCAGACGAGTCGGATCTCCCTTTGGG
CCGCCTCCCCGCCTGGCGATGGTACTGTCCTAGTACCTGACCCAGCTTTCTTGTACAAAGTTGGCATTAT
AAGAAAGCATTGCTTATCAATTTGTTGCAACGAACAGGTCACTATCAGTCAAAATAAAATCATTATTTGC
CATCCAGCTGCAGGGCGGCCGCGATATCCCCTATAGTGAGTCGTATTACATGGTCATAGCTGTTTCCTGG
CAGCTCTGGCCCGTGTCTCAAAATCTCTGATGTTACATTGCACAAGATAAAAATATATCATCATGAACAA
TAAAACTGTCTGCTTACATAAACAGTAATACAAGGGGTGTTATGAGCCATATTCAACGGGAAACGTCGAG
GCCGCGATTAAATTCCAACATGGATGCTGATTTATATGGGTATAAATGGGCTCGCGATAATGTCGGGCAA
TCAGGTGCGACAATCTATCGCTTGTATGGGAAGCCCGATGCGCCAGAGTTGTTTCTGAAACATGGCAAAG
GTAGCGTTGCCAATGATGTTACAGATGAGATGGTCAGACTAAACTGGCTGACGGAATTTATGCCTCTTCC
GACCATCAAGCATTTTATCCGTACTCCTGATGATGCATGGTTACTCACCACTGCGATCCCCGGAAAAACA
GCATTCCAGGTATTAGAAGAATATCCTGATTCAGGTGAAAATATTGTTGATGCGCTGGCAGTGTTCCTGC
GCCGGTTGCATTCGATTCCTGTTTGTAATTGTCCTTTTAACAGCGATCGCGTATTTCGTCTCGCTCAGGC
GCAATCACGAATGAATAACGGTTTGGTTGATGCGAGTGATTTTGATGACGAGCGTAATGGCTGGCCTGTT
GAACAAGTCTGGAAAGAAATGCATAAACTTTTGCCATTCTCACCGGATTCAGTCGTCACTCATGGTGATT
TCTCACTTGATAACCTTATTTTTGACGAGGGGAAATTAATAGGTTGTATTGATGTTGGACGAGTCGGAAT
CGCAGACCGATACCAGGATCTTGCCATCCTATGGAACTGCCTCGGTGAGTTTTCTCCTTCATTACAGAAA
CGGCTTTTTCAAAAATATGGTATTGATAATCCTGATATGAATAAATTGCAGTTTCATTTGATGCTCGATG
AGTTTTTCTAATCAGAATTGGTTAATTGGTTGTAACACTGGCAGAGCATTACGCTGACTTGACGGGACGG
CGCAAGCTCATGACCAAAATCCCTTAACGTGAGTTACGCGTCGTTCCACTGAGCGTCAGACCCCGTAGAA
AAGATCAAAGGATCTTCTTGAGATCCTTTTTTTCTGCGCGTAATCTGCTGCTTGCAAACAAAAAAACCAC
CGCTACCAGCGGTGGTTTGTTTGCCGGATCAAGAGCTACCAACTCTTTTTCCGAAGGTAACTGGCTTCAG
CAGAGCGCAGATACCAAATACTGTTCTTCTAGTGTAGCCGTAGTTAGGCCACCACTTCAAGAACTCTGTA
GCACCGCCTACATACCTCGCTCTGCTAATCCTGTTACCAGTGGCTGCTGCCAGTGGCGATAAGTCGTGTC
TTACCGGGTTGGACTCAAGACGATAGTTACCGGATAAGGCGCAGCGGTCGGGCTGAACGGGGGGTTCGTG
CACACAGCCCAGCTTGGAGCGAACGACCTACACCGAACTGAGATACCTACAGCGTGAGCTATGAGAAAGC
GCCACGCTTCCCGAAGGGAGAAAGGCGGACAGGTATCCGGTAAGCGGCAGGGTCGGAACAGGAGAGCGCA
CGAGGGAGCTTCCAGGGGGAAACGCCTGGTATCTTTATAGTCCTGTCGGGTTTCGCCACCTCTGACTTGA
GCGTCGATTTTTGTGATGCTCGTCAGGGGGGCGGAGCCTATGGAAAAACGCCAGCAACGCGGCCTTTTTA
CGGTTCCTGGCCTTTTGCTGGCCTTTTGCTCACATGTT
Features (pLannotate 1.2.2; 11 found; start..end, strand, type, name):
    121..213     +  CDS            lacI (fragment): lac repressor; lacI; The lac repressor binds to the lac operator to inhibit transcription in E. coli. This inhibition can be relieved by adding lactose or isopropyl-β-D-thiogalactopyranoside (IPTG).
    268..295     -  terminator     rrnB T2 terminator: transcription terminator T2 from the E. coli rrnB gene
    427..470     +  terminator     rrnB T1 terminator: Escherichia coli rrnB; transcription terminator T1 from the E. coli rrnB gene
    517..553     -  CDS            lacZα (fragment): LacZα fragment of β-galactosidase; lacZ fragment
    570..665     +  protein_bind   attL3: mutant version of attL; recombination site for the Gateway® LR reaction LR Clonase™
    743..1115    +  CDS            BleoR (fragment): antibiotic-binding protein; Sh ble from Streptoalloteichus hindustanus; confers resistance to bleomycin, phleomycin, and Zeocin™
   1174..1762    +  misc_feature   WPRE: woodchuck hepatitis virus posttranscriptional regulatory element
   1790..1889    -  protein_bind   attL2: mutant version of attL; recombination site for the Gateway® LR reaction LR Clonase™
   1920..1938    -  promoter       T7 promoter: promoter for bacteriophage T7 RNA polymerase
   2072..2881    +  CDS            KanR: aminoglycoside phosphotransferase; aph(3')-Ia; confers resistance to kanamycin in bacteria or G418 (Geneticin®) in eukaryotes
   3028..3616    +  rep_origin     ori: high-copy-number ColE1/pMB1/pBR322/pUC origin of replication
