[The description below was written by a language model from this plasmid's Addgene catalogue record and pLannotate feature annotations shown in this document.]
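Description:
LA701: pMVP (L3-L2) P2A-Zeo + WPRE is a Gateway entry plasmid from the pMVP modular cloning system, built on the Invitrogen pDONR221 P3-P2 backbone. It is not an expression vector in its own right. Instead it supplies a promoterless module, flanked by attL3 and attL2 recombination sites, that LR Clonase joins with other entry clones and a destination vector in 3- or 4-component MultiSite Gateway Pro assemblies. The plasmid is maintained in E. coli at high copy through a ColE1/pUC-type origin and is selected with kanamycin via the aph(3')-Ia gene. The rrnB T1 and T2 terminators upstream of the att cassette insulate it from read-through transcription. The short lacI and lacZα fragments and the T7 promoter annotated nearby are backbone remnants with no evident role in the module.

The synthetic insert of roughly 1.1 kb holds a P2A self-cleaving peptide sequence followed by the Sh ble (BleoR) coding sequence, which confers Zeocin resistance, and then a WPRE. The feature table annotates BleoR and the WPRE but not P2A, which presumably lies in the short interval between attL3 and BleoR. The L3-L2 position places this module last in an assembly, directly downstream of the gene of interest. The upstream open reading frame is therefore translated together with the Zeocin marker from a single transcript, and ribosomal skipping at P2A yields two separate proteins. The WPRE acts in the 3′ untranslated region to increase transcript stability and expression. According to the record, the module is intended for lentiviral destination vectors, where it allows Zeocin selection of transduced cells expressing the linked transgene. The promoter and the gene of interest come from the other entry plasmids in the assembly.
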