Addgene plasmid #121788: LA701: pMVP (L3-L2) P2A-Zeo + WPRE
Purpose: pMVP L3-L2 entry plasmid, contains Zeo-P2A + WPRE for 3- or 4-component MultiSite Gateway Pro assembly. Allows expression of C-term Zeo selection marker linked by P2A to a gene in lentivirus vectors.
Depositing lab: Christopher Newgard. Depositing organization: Duke University. Publication: Creation of versatile cloning platforms for transgene expression and dCas9-based epigenome editing. Haldeman JM, Conway AE, Arlotto ME, Slentz DH, Muoio DM, Becker TC, Newgard CB. Nucleic Acids Res. 2018 Dec 27. pii: 5264291. doi: 10.1093/nar/gky1286. PubMed 30590691.
Backbone
  Vector backbone: pDONR221 P3-P2
  Backbone manufacturer: Invitrogen
  Backbone size w/o insert (bp): 2555
  Vector type: Synthetic Biology ; pMVP Gateway Entry Plasmid
Growth in bacteria
  Bacterial resistance: Kanamycin, 50 μg/mL
  Growth temperature: 37°C
  Growth strain: DH5alpha
  Copy number: High Copy
Gene/Insert
  Gene/Insert name: P2A-Zeo + WPRE
  Species: Synthetic
  Insert size (bp): 1123
  Cloning method: Gateway Cloning
  Sequencing primers: 5′ M13F; 3′ M13R
Terms and licenses: Academic/Nonprofit Terms; Industry Terms: Not Available to Industry
How to cite: LA701: pMVP (L3-L2) P2A-Zeo + WPRE was a gift from Christopher Newgard (Addgene plasmid # 121788 ; http://n2t.net/addgene:121788 ; RRID:Addgene_121788)
